Addgene plasmid #43342: II-CTGT
Depositing lab: Chad Cowan & Kiran Musunuru. Depositing organization: Harvard University. Publication: A TALEN Genome-Editing System for Generating Human Stem Cell-Based Disease Models. Ding Q, Lee YK, Schaefer EA, Peters DT, Veres A, Kim K, Kuperwasser N, Motola DL, Meissner TB, Hendriks WT, Trevisan M, Gupta RM, Moisan A, Banks E, Friesen M, Schinzel RT, Xia F, Tang A, Xia Y, Figueroa E, Wann A, Ahfeldt T, Daheron L, Zhang F, Rubin LL, Peng LF, Chung RT, Musunuru K, Cowan CA. Cell Stem Cell. 2012 Dec 12. pii: S1934-5909(12)00645-5. doi: 10.1016/j.stem.2012.11.011. PubMed 23246482.
Backbone
  Vector backbone: pCRII-TOPO
  Backbone manufacturer: Invitrogen
  Backbone size w/o insert (bp): 3973
  Vector type: Bacterial Cloning
Growth in bacteria
  Bacterial resistance: Ampicillin and Kanamycin, 100 & 50 μg/mL
  Growth temperature: 37°C
  Growth strain: Top10
  Copy number: High Copy
Gene/Insert
  Gene/Insert name: II-CTGT
  Species: Synthetic
  Insert size (bp): 426
  Cloning method: TOPO Cloning
  Sequencing primers: 5′ T7; 3′ M13-rev
Terms and licenses: Academic/Nonprofit Terms; Industry Terms: Not Available to Industry
How to cite: II-CTGT was a gift from Chad Cowan & Kiran Musunuru (Addgene plasmid # 43342 ; http://n2t.net/addgene:43342 ; RRID:Addgene_43342)
