[The description below was written by a language model from this plasmid's Addgene catalogue record.]
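Description:
II-CTGT is a bacterial cloning plasmid built on the commercial pCRII-TOPO backbone (about 4.0 kb without insert), into which a 426 bp synthetic fragment was introduced by TOPO cloning. It is maintained in E. coli as a high-copy plasmid and carries both ampicillin and kanamycin resistance, the dual selection characteristic of this TOPO vector family. The insert is flanked by standard vector priming sites, with T7 used for sequencing from the 5′ side and M13 reverse from the 3′ side. No feature table accompanies the record, so the origin of replication and other backbone elements are not itemised, and no expression promoter, tag or reporter is described for the insert. The plasmid serves as a storage and propagation vehicle, not as an expression construct.

The record gives the insert only as "II-CTGT", of synthetic origin, and does not spell out what it encodes. The plasmid was deposited with a study describing a TALEN genome-editing system for generating human stem cell-based disease models. In that context, the name plausibly denotes a pre-assembled block of four TAL effector repeat modules recognising the bases C, T, G and T. The "II" would then indicate its position in a hierarchical assembly scheme. A 426 bp insert is roughly consistent with four repeats of about 100 bp each plus flanking sequence, but this interpretation is an inference and is not stated in the record. On that reading, the plasmid would be one member of a library of multimer building blocks, from which the fragment is taken and joined with others to build custom TALE DNA-binding arrays for designer nucleases.
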