>Addgene plasmid #43342 | II-CTGT | depositor partial sequence | sequence record 58607 | II-CTGT sequence 426 bps
CGTCTCGCTTAACCCCAGAGCAGGTCGTGGCGATCGCAAGCCACGACGGAGGAAAGCAAGCCTTGGAAAC
AGTACAGAGGCTGTTGCCTGTGCTGTGCCAAGCGCACGGACTCACCCCAGAGCAGGTCGTGGCCATTGCC
TCGAATGGAGGGGGCAAACAGGCGTTGGAAACCGTACAACGATTGCTGCCGGTGCTGTGCCAAGCGCACG
GCCTCACCCCAGAGCAGGTCGTGGCAATCGCGAGCAATAACGGCGGAAAACAGGCTTTGGAAACGGTGCA
GAGGCTCCTTCCAGTGCTGTGCCAAGCGCACGGATTAACCCCAGAGCAGGTCGTGGCCATTGCCTCGAAT
GGAGGGGGCAAACAGGCGTTGGAAACCGTACAACGATTGCTGCCGGTGCTGTGCCAAGCGCACGGGCTCA
GAGACG
