>Addgene plasmid #43342 | II-CTGT | addgene partial sequence | sequence record 61833 | M13-F20 5'-TGTAAAACGACGGCCAGT-3'
AGGGCGAATTGGGCCCTCTAGATGCATGCTCGAGCGGCCGCCAGTGTGATGGATATCTGCAGAATTCGCC
CTTAGTATCTTTCCTGTGCCCACGTCTCTGAGCCCGTGCGCTTGGCACAGCACCGGCAGCAATCGTTGTA
CGGTTTCCAACGCCTGTTTGCCCCCTCCATTCGAGGCAATGGCCACGACCTGCTCTGGGGTTAATCCGTG
CGCTTGGCACAGCACTGGAAGGAGCCTCTGCACCGTTTCCAAAGCCTGTTTTCCGCCGTTATTGCTCGCG
ATTGCCACGACCTGCTCTGGGGTGAGGCCGTGCGCTTGGCACAGCACCGGCAGCAATCGTTGTACGGTTT
CCAACGCCTGTTTGCCCCCTCCATTCGAGGCAATGGCCACGACCTGCTCTGGGGTGAGTCCGTGCGCTTG
GCACAGCACAGGCAACAGCCTCTGTACTGTTTCCAAGGCTTGCTTTCCTCCGTCGTGGCTTGCGATCGCC
ACGACCTGCTCTGGGGTTAAGCGAGACGCGCTAGGACGGCATCTATATAAGGGCGAATTCCAGCACACTG
GCGGCCGTTACTAGTGGATCCGAGCTCGGTACCAAGCTTGGCGTAATCATGGTCATAGCTGTTTCCTGTG
TGAAATTGTTATCCGCTCACAATTCCACACAACATACGAGCCGGAAGCATAAAGTGTAAAGCCTGGGGTG
CCTAATGAGTGAGCTAACTCACATTAATTGCGTTGCGCTCACTGCCCGCTTTCCAGTCGGGAAACCTGTC
GTGCCAGCTGCATTAATGAATCGGCCAACGCGCGGGGAGAGGCGGTTTGCGTATTGGGCGCTCTTCCGCT
TCCTCGCTCACTGACTCGCTGCGCTCGGTCGTTCGGCTGCGGCGAGCGGTATCAGCTCACTCAAAGGCGG
TAATACGGTTATCCACAGAATCAGGGGATAACGCAG
